>Addgene plasmid #162075 | pSCAR_Cas9-hygro_GFP | addgene full sequence | sequence record 325304 | Addgene NGS Result
GGCTTCACCATGGCACCAAAGAAGAAGCGGAAGGTCGCAGCCGACAAGAAGTACAGCATCGGCCTGGACA
TCGGCACCAACTCTGTGGGCTGGGCCGTGATCACCGACGAGTACAAGGTGCCCAGCAAGAAATTCAAGGT
GCTGGGCAACACCGACCGGCACAGCATCAAGAAGAACCTGATCGGAGCCCTGCTGTTCGACAGCGGCGAA
ACAGCCGAGGCCACCCGGCTGAAGAGAACCGCCAGAAGAAGATACACCAGACGGAAGAACCGGATCTGCT
ATCTGCAAGAGATCTTCAGCAACGAGATGGCCAAGGTGGACGACAGCTTCTTCCACAGACTGGAAGAGTC
CTTCCTGGTGGAAGAGGATAAGAAGCACGAGCGGCACCCCATCTTCGGCAACATCGTGGACGAGGTGGCC
TACCACGAGAAGTACCCCACCATCTACCACCTGAGAAAGAAACTGGTGGACAGCACCGACAAGGCCGACC
TGCGGCTGATCTATCTGGCCCTGGCCCACATGATCAAGTTCCGGGGCCACTTCCTGATCGAGGGCGACCT
GAACCCCGACAACAGCGACGTGGACAAGCTGTTCATCCAGCTGGTGCAGACCTACAACCAGCTGTTCGAG
GAAAACCCCATCAACGCCAGCGGCGTAGACGCCAAGGCCATCCTGTCTGCCAGACTGAGCAAGAGCAGAC
GGCTGGAAAATCTGATCGCCCAGCTGCCCGGCGAGAAGAAGAATGGCCTGTTCGGAAACCTGATTGCCCT
GAGCCTGGGCCTGACCCCCAACTTCAAGAGCAACTTCGACCTGGCCGAGGATGCCAAACTGCAGCTGAGC
AAGGACACCTACGACGACGACCTGGACAACCTGCTGGCCCAGATCGGCGACCAGTACGCCGACCTGTTTC
TGGCCGCCAAGAACCTGTCCGACGCCATCCTGCTGAGCGACATCCTGAGAGTGAACACCGAGATCACCAA
GGCCCCCCTGAGCGCCTCTATGATCAAGAGATACGACGAGCACCACCAGGACCTGACCCTGCTGAAAGCT
CTCGTGCGGCAGCAGCTGCCTGAGAAGTACAAAGAGATTTTCTTCGACCAGAGCAAGAACGGCTACGCCG
GCTACATTGACGGCGGAGCCAGCCAGGAAGAGTTCTACAAGTTCATCAAGCCCATCCTGGAAAAGATGGA
CGGCACCGAGGAACTGCTCGTGAAGCTGAACAGAGAGGACCTGCTGCGGAAGCAGCGTACGTTCGACAAC
GGCAGCATCCCCCACCAGATCCACCTGGGAGAGCTGCACGCCATTCTGCGGCGGCAGGAAGATTTTTACC
CATTCCTGAAGGACAACCGGGAAAAGATCGAGAAGATCCTGACCTTCCGCATCCCCTACTACGTGGGCCC
TCTGGCCAGGGGAAACAGCAGATTCGCCTGGATGACCAGAAAGAGCGAGGAAACCATCACCCCCTGGAAC
TTCGAGGAAGTGGTGGACAAGGGCGCCAGCGCCCAGAGCTTCATCGAGCGGATGACCAACTTCGATAAGA
ACCTGCCCAACGAGAAGGTGCTGCCCAAGCACAGCCTGCTGTACGAGTACTTCACCGTGTATAACGAGCT
GACCAAAGTGAAATACGTGACCGAGGGAATGAGAAAGCCCGCCTTCCTGAGCGGCGAGCAGAAAAAGGCC
ATCGTGGACCTGCTGTTCAAGACCAACCGGAAAGTGACCGTGAAGCAGCTGAAAGAGGACTACTTCAAGA
AAATCGAGTGCTTCGACTCCGTGGAAATCTCCGGCGTGGAAGATCGGTTCAACGCCTCCCTGGGCACATA
CCACGATCTGCTGAAAATTATCAAGGACAAGGACTTCCTGGACAATGAGGAAAACGAGGACATTCTGGAA
GATATCGTGCTGACCCTGACACTGTTTGAGGACAGAGAGATGATCGAGGAACGGCTGAAAACCTATGCCC
ACCTGTTCGACGACAAAGTGATGAAGCAGCTGAAGCGGCGGAGATACACCGGCTGGGGCAGGCTGAGCCG
GAAGCTGATCAACGGCATCCGGGACAAGCAGTCCGGCAAGACAATCCTGGATTTCCTGAAGTCCGACGGC
TTCGCCAACAGAAACTTCATGCAGCTGATCCACGACGACAGCCTGACCTTTAAAGAGGACATCCAGAAAG
CCCAGGTGTCCGGCCAGGGCGATAGCCTGCACGAGCACATTGCCAATCTGGCCGGCAGCCCCGCCATTAA
GAAGGGCATCCTGCAGACAGTGAAGGTGGTGGACGAGCTCGTGAAAGTGATGGGCCGGCACAAGCCCGAG
AACATCGTGATCGAAATGGCCAGAGAGAACCAGACCACCCAGAAGGGACAGAAGAACAGCCGCGAGAGAA
TGAAGCGGATCGAAGAGGGCATCAAAGAGCTGGGCAGCCAGATCCTGAAAGAACACCCCGTGGAAAACAC
CCAGCTGCAGAACGAGAAGCTGTACCTGTACTACCTGCAGAATGGGCGGGATATGTACGTGGACCAGGAA
CTGGACATCAACCGGCTGTCCGACTACGATGTGGACCATATCGTGCCTCAGAGCTTTCTGAAGGACGACT
CCATCGACAACAAGGTGCTGACCAGAAGCGACAAGAACCGGGGCAAGAGCGACAACGTGCCCTCCGAAGA
GGTCGTGAAGAAGATGAAGAACTACTGGCGGCAGCTGCTGAACGCCAAGCTGATTACCCAGAGAAAGTTC
GACAATCTGACCAAGGCCGAGAGAGGCGGCCTGAGCGAACTGGATAAGGCCGGCTTCATCAAGAGACAGC
TGGTGGAAACCCGGCAGATCACAAAGCACGTGGCACAGATCCTGGACTCCCGGATGAACACTAAGTACGA
CGAGAATGACAAGCTGATCCGGGAAGTGAAAGTGATCACCCTGAAGTCCAAGCTGGTGTCCGATTTCCGG
AAGGATTTCCAGTTTTACAAAGTGCGCGAGATCAACAACTACCACCACGCCCACGACGCCTACCTGAACG
CCGTCGTGGGAACCGCCCTGATCAAAAAGTACCCTAAGCTGGAAAGCGAGTTCGTGTACGGCGACTACAA
GGTGTACGACGTGCGGAAGATGATCGCCAAGAGCGAGCAGGAAATCGGCAAGGCTACCGCCAAGTACTTC
TTCTACAGCAACATCATGAACTTTTTCAAGACCGAGATTACCCTGGCCAACGGCGAGATCCGGAAGCGGC
CTCTGATCGAGACAAACGGCGAAACCGGGGAGATCGTGTGGGATAAGGGCCGGGATTTTGCCACCGTGCG
GAAAGTGCTGAGCATGCCCCAAGTGAATATCGTGAAAAAGACCGAGGTGCAGACAGGCGGCTTCAGCAAA
GAGTCTATCCTGCCCAAGAGGAACAGCGATAAGCTGATCGCCAGAAAGAAGGACTGGGACCCTAAGAAGT
ACGGCGGCTTCGACAGCCCCACCGTGGCCTATTCTGTGCTGGTGGTGGCCAAAGTGGAAAAGGGCAAGTC
CAAGAAACTGAAGAGTGTGAAAGAGCTGCTGGGGATCACCATCATGGAAAGAAGCAGCTTCGAGAAGAAT
CCCATCGACTTTCTGGAAGCCAAGGGCTACAAAGAAGTGAAAAAGGACCTGATCATCAAGCTGCCTAAGT
ACTCCCTGTTCGAGCTGGAAAACGGCCGGAAGAGAATGCTGGCCTCTGCCGGCGAACTGCAGAAGGGAAA
CGAACTGGCCCTGCCCTCCAAATATGTGAACTTCCTGTACCTGGCCAGCCACTATGAGAAGCTGAAGGGC
TCCCCCGAGGATAATGAGCAGAAACAGCTGTTTGTGGAACAGCACAAGCACTACCTGGACGAGATCATCG
AGCAGATCAGCGAGTTCTCCAAGAGAGTGATCCTGGCCGACGCTAATCTGGACAAAGTGCTGTCCGCCTA
CAACAAGCACCGGGATAAGCCCATCAGAGAGCAGGCCGAGAATATCATCCACCTGTTTACCCTGACCAAT
CTGGGAGCCCCTGCCGCCTTCAAGTACTTTGACACCACCATCGACCGGAAGAGGTACACCAGCACCAAAG
AGGTGCTGGACGCCACCCTGATCCACCAGAGCATCACCGGCCTGTACGAGACACGAATCGATTTGTCTCA
GCTGGGAGGCGACGCCGCAAAAAGGCCGGCGGCCACGAAAAAGGCCGGCCAGGCAAAAAAGAAAAAGGCA
GGCTCAGGCGGATCCGGCGCAACAAACTTCTCTCTGCTGAAACAAGCCGGAGATGTCGAAGAGAATCCTG
GACCGAGCGCTAAAAAGCCTGAACTCACCGCTACCTCTGTCGAGAAGTTTCTGATCGAAAAGTTCGACAG
CGTCTCCGACCTGATGCAGCTCTCCGAGGGCGAAGAATCTCGGGCTTTCAGCTTCGATGTGGGAGGGCGT
GGATATGTCCTGCGGGTGAATAGCTGCGCCGATGGTTTCTACAAAGATCGCTATGTTTATCGGCACTTTG
CATCCGCCGCTCTCCCTATTCCCGAAGTGCTTGACATTGGGGAGTTCAGCGAGAGCCTGACCTATTGCAT
CTCCCGCCGTGCACAGGGTGTCACCTTGCAAGACCTGCCTGAAACCGAACTGCCCGCTGTTCTCCAGCCC
GTCGCCGAGGCCATGGATGCCATCGCTGCCGCCGATCTTAGCCAGACCAGCGGGTTCGGCCCATTCGGAC
CTCAAGGAATCGGTCAATACACTACATGGCGCGATTTCATCTGCGCTATTGCTGATCCCCATGTGTATCA
CTGGCAAACTGTGATGGACGACACCGTCAGTGCCTCCGTCGCCCAGGCTCTCGATGAGCTGATGCTTTGG
GCCGAGGACTGCCCCGAAGTCCGGCACCTCGTGCACGCCGATTTCGGCTCCAACAATGTCCTGACCGACA
ATGGCCGCATAACAGCCGTCATTGACTGGAGCGAGGCCATGTTCGGGGATTCCCAATACGAGGTCGCCAA
CATCTTCTTCTGGAGGCCCTGGTTGGCTTGTATGGAGCAGCAGACCCGCTACTTCGAGCGGAGGCATCCC
GAGCTTGCAGGATCTCCTCGGCTCCGGGCTTATATGCTCCGCATTGGTCTTGACCAACTCTATCAGAGCT
TGGTTGACGGCAATTTCGATGATGCAGCTTGGGCTCAGGGTCGCTGCGACGCAATCGTCCGGTCCGGAGC
CGGGACTGTCGGGCGTACACAAATCGCCCGCAGAAGCGCTGCCGTCTGGACCGATGGCTGTGTGGAAGTG
CTCGCCGATAGTGGAAACAGACGCCCCAGCACTCGTCCTAGGGCAAAGGATCTGCAGTGAAAGGACATCA
ACGCGTTAAGTCRACAATCAACCTCTGGATTACAAAATTTGTGAAAGATTGACTGGTATTCTTAACTATG
TTGCTCCTTTTACGCTATGTGGATACGCTGCTTTAATGCCTTTGTATCATGCTATTGCTTCCCGTATGGC
TTTCATTTTCTCCTCCTTGTATAAATCCTGGTTGCTGTCTCTTTATGAGGAGTTGTGGCCCGTTGTCAGG
CAACGTGGCGTGGTGTGCACTGTGTTTGCTGACGCAACCCCCACTGGTTGGGGCATTGCCACCACCTGTC
AGCTCCTTTCCGGGACTTTCGCTTTCCCCCTCCCTATTGCCACGGCGGAACTCATCGCCGCCTGCCTTGC
CCGCTGCTGGACAGGGGCTCGGCTGTTGGGCACTGACAATTCCGTGGTGTTGTCGGGGAAATCATCGTCC
TTTCCTTGGCTGCTCGCCTGTGTTGCCACCTGGATTCTGCGCGGGACGTCCTTCTGCTACGTCCCTTCGG
CCCTCAATCCAGCGGACCTTCCTTCCCGCGGCCTGCTGCCGGCTCTGCGGCCTCTTCCGCGTCTTCGCCT
TCGCCCTCAGACGAGTCGGATCTCCCTTTGGGCCGCCTCCCCGCGTCGACTTTAAGACCAATGACTTACA
AGGCAGCTGTAGATCTTAGCCACTTTTTAAAAGAAAAGGGGGGACTGGAAGGGCTAATTCACTCCCAACG
AAGACAAGATGGGATCAATTCACCATGGGAATAACTTCGTATAGCATACATTATACGAAGTTATGCTGCT
TTTTGCTTGTACTGGGTCTCTCTGGTTAGACCAGATCTGAGCCTGGGAGCTCTCTGGCTAACTAGGGAAC
CCACTGCTTAAGCCTCAATAAAGCTTGCCTTGAGTGCTTCAAGTAGTGTGTGCCCGTCTGTTGTGTGACT
CTGGTAACTAGAGATCCCTCAGACCCTTTTAGTCAGTGTGGAAAATCTCTAGCATACGTATAGTAGTTCA
TGTCATCTTATTATTCAGTATTTATAACTTGCAAAGAAATGAATATCAGAGAGTGAGAGGAACTTGTTTA
TTGCAGCTTATAATGGTTACAAATAAAGCAATAGCATCACAAATTTCACAAATAAAGCATTTTTTTCACT
GCATTCTAGTTGTGGTTTGTCCAAACTCATCAATGTATCTTATCATGTCTGGCTCTAGCTATCCCGCCCC
TAACTCCGCCCATCCCGCCCCTAACTCCGCCCAGTTCCGCCCATTCTCCGCCCCATGGCTGACTAATTTT
TTTTATTTATGCAGAGGCCGAGGCCGCCTCGGCCTCTGAGCTATTCCAGAAGTAGTGAGGAGGCTTTTTT
GGAGGCCTAGGGACGTACCCAATTCGCCCTATAGTGAGTCGTATTACGCGCGCTCACTGGCCGTCGTTTT
ACAACGTCGTGACTGGGAAAACCCTGGCGTTACCCAACTTAATCGCCTTGCAGCACATCCCCCTTTCGCC
AGCTGGCGTAATAGCGAAGAGGCCCGCACCGATCGCCCTTCCCAACAGTTGCGCAGCCTGAATGGCGAAT
GGG
[124 nt withheld, positions 6864-6987]
C
[91 nt withheld, positions 6989-7079]
A
[49 nt withheld, positions 7081-7129]
CCTTTGACGTTGGAGTCCACGTTCTTT
[37 nt withheld, positions 7157-7193]
ACCCTATCTCGGTCTATTCTTTTGATTTATAAGGGATTTTGCCGATTTCGGCCTATTGGTTAAAAAATGA
GCTGATTTAACAAAAATTTAACGCGAATTTTAACAAAATATTAACGCTTACAATTTAGGTGGCACTTTTC
GGGGAAATGTGCGCGGAACCCCTATTTGTTTATTTTTCTAAATACATTCAAATATGTATCCGCTCATGAG
ACAATAACCCTGATAAATGCTTCAATAATATTGAAAAAGGAAGAGTATGAGTATTCAACATTTCCGTGTC
GCCCTTATTCCCTTTTTTGCGGCATTTTGCCTTCCTGTTTTTGCTCACCCAGAAACGCTGGTGAAAGTAA
AAGATGCTGAAGATCAGTTGGGTGCACGAGTGGGTTACATCGAACTGGATCTCAACAGCGGTAAGATCCT
TGAGAGTTTTCGCCCCGAAGAACGTTTTCCAATGATGAGCACTTTTAAAGTTCTGCTATGTGGCGCGGTA
TTATCCCGTATTGACGCCGGGCAAGAGCAACTCGGTCGCCGCATACACTATTCTCAGAATGACTTGGTTG
AGTACTCACCAGTCACAGAAAAGCATCTTACGGATGGCATGACAGTAAGAGAATTATGCAGTGCTGCCAT
AACCATGAGTGATAACACTGCGGCCAACTTACTTCTGACAACGATCGGAGGACCGAAGGAGCTAACCGCT
TTTTTGCACAACATGGGGGATCATGTAACTCGCCTTGATCGTTGGGAACCGGAGCTGAATGAAGCCATAC
CAAACGACGAGCGTGACACCACGATGCCTGTAGCAATGGCAACAACGTTGCGCAAACTATTAACTGGCGA
ACTACTTACTCTAGCTTCCCGGCAACAATTAATAGACTGGATGGAGGCGGATAAAGTTGCAGGACCACTT
CTGCGCTCGGCCCTTCCGGCTGGCTGGTTTATTGCTGATAAATCTGGAGCCGGTGAGCGTGGGTCTCGCG
GTATCATTGCAGCACTGGGGCCAGATGGTAAGCCCTCCCGTATCGTAGTTATCTACACGACGGGGAGTCA
GGCAACTATGGATGAACGAAATAGACAGATCGCTGAGATAGGTGCCTCACTGATTAAGCATTGGTAACTG
TCAGACCAAGTTTACTCATATATACTTTAGATTGATTTAAAACTTCATTTTTAATTTAAAAGGATCTAGG
TGAAGATCCTTTTTGATAATCTCATGACCAAAATCCCTTAACGTGAGTTTTCGTTCCACTGAGCGTCAGA
CCCCGTAGAAAAGATCAAAGGATCTTCTTGAGATCCTTTTTTTCTGCGCGTAATCTGCTGCTTGCAAACA
AAAAAACCACCGCTACCAGCGGTGGTTTGTTTGCCGGATCAAGAGCTACCAACTCTTTTTCCGAAGGTAA
CTGGCTTCAGCAGAGCGCAGATACCAAATACTGTTCTTCTAGTGTAGCCGTAGTTAGGCCACCACTTCAA
GAACTCTGTAGCACCGCCTACATACCTCGCTCTGCTAATCCTGTTACCAGTGGCTGCTGCCAGTGGCGAT
AAGTCGTGTCTTACCGGGTTGGACTCAAGACGATAGTTACCGGATAAGGCGCAGCGGTCGGGCTGAACGG
GGGGTTCGTGCACACAGCCCAGCTTGGAGCGAACGACCTACACCGAACTGAGATACCTACAGCGTGAGCT
ATGAGAAAGCGCCACGCTTCCCGAAGGGAGAAAGGCGGACAGGTATCCGGTAAGCGGCAGGGTCGGAACA
GGAGAGCGCACGAGGGAGCTTCCAGGGGGAAACGCCTGGTATCTTTATAGTCCTGTCGGGTTTCGCCACC
TCTGACTTGAGCGTCGATTTTTGTGATGCTCGTCAGGGGGGCGGAGCCTATGGAAAAACGCCAGCAACGC
GGCCTTTTTACGGTTCCTGGCCTTTTGCTGGCCTTTTGCTCACATGTTCTTTCCTGCGTTATCCCCTGAT
TCTGTGGATAACCGTATTACCGCCTTTGAGTGAGCTGATACCGCTCGCCGCAGCCGAACGACCGAGCGCA
GCGAGTCAGTGAGCGAGGAAGCGGAAGAGCGCCCAATACGCAAACCGCCTCTCCCCGCGCGTTGGCCGAT
TCATTAATGCAGCTGGCACGACAGGTTTCCCGACTGGAAAGCGGGCAGTGAGCGCAACGCAATTAATGTG
AGTTAGCTCACTCATTAGGCACCCCAGGCTTTACACTTTATGCTTCCGGCTCGTATGTTGTGTGGAATTG
TGAGCGGATAACAATTTCACACAGGAAACAGCTATGACCATGATTACGCCAAGCGCGCAATTAACCCTCA
CTAAAGGGAACAAAAGCTGGAGCTGCAAGCTTAATGTAGTCTTATGCAATACTCTTGTAGTCTTGCAACA
TGGTAACGATGAGTTAGCAACATGCCTTACAAGGAGAGAAAAAGCACCGTGCATGCCGATTGGTGGAAGT
AAGGTGGTACGATCGTGCCTTATTAGGAAGGCAACAGACGGGTCTGACATGGATTGGACGAACCACTGAA
TTGCCGCATTGCAGAGATATTGTATTTAAGTGCCTAGCTCGATACATAAACGGGTCTCTCTGGTTAGACC
AGATCTGAGCCTGGGAGCTCTCTGGCTAACTAGGGAACCCACTGCTTAAGCCTCAATAAAGCTTGCCTTG
AGTGCTTCAAGTAGTGTGTGCCCGTCTGTTGTGTGACTCTGGTAACTAGAGATCCCTCAGACCCTTTTAG
TCAGTGTGGAAAATCTCTAGCAGTGGCGCCCGAACAGGGACTTGAAAGCGAAAGGGAAACCAGAGGAGCT
CTCTCGACGCAGGACTCGGCTTGCTGAAGCGCGCACGGCAAGAGGCGAGGGGCGGCGACTGGTGAGTACG
CCAAAAATTTTGACTAGCGGAGGCTAGAAGGAGAGAGATGGGTGCGAGAGCGTCAGTATTAAGCGGGGGA
GAATTAGATCGCGATGGGAAAAAATTCGGTTAAGGCCAGGGGGAAAGAAAAAATATAAATTAAAACATAT
AGTATGGGCAAGCAGGGAGCTAGAACGATTCGCAGTTAATCCTGGCCTGTTAGAAACATCAGAAGGCTGT
AGACAAATACTGGGACAGCTACAACCATCCCTTCAGACAGGATCAGAAGAACTTAGATCATTATATAATA
CAGTAGCAACCCTCTATTGTGTGCATCAAAGGATAGAGATAAAAGACACCAAGGAAGCTTTAGACAAGAT
AGAGGAAGAGCAAAACAAAAGTAAGACCACCGCACAGCAAGCGGCCGCTGATCTTCAGACCTGGAGGAGG
AGATATGAGGGACAATTGGAGAAGTGAATTATATAAATATAAAGTAGTAAAAATTGAACCATTAGGAGTA
GCACCCACCAAGGCAAAGAGAAGAGTGGTGCAGAGAGAAAAAAGAGCAGTGGGAATAGGAGCTTTGTTCC
TTGGGTTCTTGGGAGCAGCAGGAAGCACTATGGGCGCAGCGTCAATGACGCTGACGGTACAGGCCAGACA
ATTATTGTCTGGTATAGTGCAGCAGCAGAACAATTTGCTGAGGGCTATTGAGGCGCAACAGCATCTGTTG
CAACTCACAGTCTGGGGCATCAAGCAGCTCCAGGCAAGAATCCTGGCTGTGGAAAGATACCTAAAGGATC
AACAGCTCCTGGGGATTTGGGGTTGCTCTGGAAAACTCATTTGCACCACTGCTGTGCCTTGGAATGCTAG
TTGGAGTAATAAATCTCTGGAACAGATTTGGAATCACACGACCTGGATGGAGTGGGACAGAGAAATTAAC
AATTACACAAGCTTAATACACTCCTTAATTGAAGAATCGCAAAACCAGCAAGAAAAGAATGAACAAGAAT
TATTGGAATTAGATAAATGGGCAAGTTTGTGGAATTGGTTTAACATAACAAATTGGCTGTGGTATATAAA
ATTATTCATAATGATAGTAGGAGGCTTGGTAGGTTTAAGAATAGTTTTTGCTGTACTTTCTATAGTGAAT
AGAGTTAGGCAGGGATATTCACCATTATCGTTTCAGACCCACCTCCCAACCCCGAGGGGACCCATGCATT
GCATCTCAATTAGTCAGCAACCAGGTGTGGAAAGTCCCCAGGCTCCCCAGCAGGCAGAAGTATGCAAAGC
ATGCGTCTCAATTAGTCAGCAACCATAGTCCCGCCCCTAACTCCGCCCATCCCGCCCCTAACTCCGCCCA
GTTCCGCCCATTCTCCGCCCCATGGCTGACTAATTTTTTTTATTTATGCAGAGGCCGAGGCCGCCTCGGC
CTCTGAGCTATTCCAGAAGTAGTGAGGAGGCTTTTTTGGAGGCCTAGGCTTTTGCAAAAAGCTTTCTAGA
GGTACCACCATGGTGAGCAAGGGCGAGGAGCTGTTCACCGGGGTGGTGCCCATCCTGGTCGAGCTGGACG
GCGACGTAAACGGCCACAAGTTCAGCGTGTCTGGCGAGGGCGAGGGCGATGCCACCTACGGCAAGCTGAC
CCTGAAGTTCATCTGCACCACCGGCAAGCTGCCCGTGCCCTGGCCCACCCTCGTGACCACCCTGACCTAC
GGCGTGCAGTGCTTCAGCCGCTACCCCGACCACATGAAGCAGCACGACTTCTTCAAGTCCGCCATGCCCG
AAGGCTACGTCCAGGAGCGCACCATCTTCTTCAAGGACGACGGCAACTACAAGACCCGCGCCGAGGTGAA
GTTCGAGGGCGACACCCTGGTGAACCGCATCGAGCTGAAGGGCATCGACTTCAAGGAGGACGGCAACATC
CTGGGGCACAAGCTGGAGTACAACTACAACAGCCACAACGTCTATATCATGGCCGACAAGCAGAAGAACG
GCATCAAGGTGAACTTCAAGATCCGCCACAACATCGAGGACGGCAGCGTGCAGCTCGCCGACCACTACCA
GCAGAACACCCCCATCGGCGACGGCCCCGTGCTGCTGCCCGACAACCACTACCTGAGCACCCAGTCCGCC
CTGAGCAAAGACCCCAACGAGAAGCGCGATCACATGGTCCTGCTGGAGTTCGTGACCGCCGCCGGGATCA
CTCTCGGCATGGACGAGCTGTACAAGTCCTAAGGCGCGCCGTTAACGAATTCTAGATCTTGAGACAAATG
GCAGTATTCATCCACAATTTTAAAAGAAAAGGGGGGATTGGGGGGTACAGTGCAGGGGAAAGAATAGTAG
ACATAATAGCAACAGACATACAAACTAAAGAATTACAAAAACAAATTACAAAAATTCAAAATTTTCGGGT
TTATTACAGGGACAGCAGAGATCCACTTTGGCGCCGGCTCGAGGCCTGCAGGTGCAAAGATGGATAAAGT
TTTAAACAGAGAGGAATCTTTGCAGCTAATGGACCTTCTAGGTCTTGAAAGGAGTGGGAATTGGCTCCGG
TGCCCGTCAGTGGGCAGAGCGCACATCGCCCACAGTCCCCGAGAAGTTGGGGGGAGGGGTCGGCAATTGA
ACCGGTGCCTAGAGAAGGTGGCGCGGGGTAAACTGGGAAAGTGATGTCGTGTACTGGCTCCGCCTTTTTC
CCGAGGGTGGGGGAGAACCGTATATAAGTGCAGTAGTCGCCGTGAACGTTCTTTTTCGCAACGGGTTTGC
CGCCAGAACACAGGTAAGTGCCGTGTGTGGTTCCCGCGGGCCTGGCCTCTTTACGGGTTATGGCCCTTGC
GTGCCTTGAATTACTTCCACCTGGCTGCAGTACGTGATTCTTGATCCCGAGCTTCGGGTTGGAAGTGGGT
GGGAGAGTTCGAGGCCTTGCGCTTAAGGAGCCCCTTCGCCTCGTGCTTGAGTTGAGGCCTGGCCTGGGCG
CTGGGGCCGCCGCGTGCGAATCTGGTGGCACCTTCGCGCCTGTCTCGCTGCTTTCGATAAGTCTCTAGCC
ATTTAAAATTTTTGATGACCTGCTGCGACGCTTTTTTTCTGGCAAGATAGTCTTGTAAATGCGGGCCAAG
ATCTGCACACTGGTATTTCGGTTTTTGGGGCCGCGGGCGGCGACGGGGCCCGTGCGTCCCAGCGCACATG
TTCGGCGAGGCGGGGCCTGCGAGCGCGGCCACCGAGAATCGGACGGGGGTAGTCTCAAGCTGGCCGGCCT
GCTCTGGTGCCTGGCCTCGCGCCGCCGTGTATCGCCCCGCCCTGGGCGGCAAGGCTGGCCCGGTCGGCAC
CAGTTGCGTGAGCGGAAAGATGGCCGCTTCCCGGCCCTGCTGCAGGGAGCTCAAAATGGAGGACGCGGCG
CTCGGGAGAGCGGGCGGGTGAGTCACCCACACAAAGGAAAAGGGCCTTTCCGTCCTCAGCCGTCGCTTCA
TGTGACTCCACGGAGTACCGGGCGCCGTCCAGGCACCTCGATTAGTTCTCGAGCTTTTGGAGTACGTCGT
CTTTAGGTTGGGGGGAGGGGTTTTATGCGATGGAGTTTCCCCACACTGAGTGGGTGGAGACTGAAGTTAG
GCCAGCTTGGCACTTGATGTAATTCTCCTTGGAATTTGCCCTTTTTGAGTTTGGATCTTGGTTCATTCTC
AAGCCTCAGACAGTGGTTCAAAGTTTTTTTCTTCCATTTCAGGTGTCGTGAGGCTAGCATCGATTGATCA
Features (pLannotate 1.2.2; 33 found; start..end, strand, type, name):
     43..4143    +  CDS            Cas9: Cas9 (Csn1) endonuclease from the Streptococcus pyogenes Type II CRISPR/Cas system generates RNA-guided double strand breaks in DNA
   4150..4197    +  CDS            nucleoplasmin NLS: bipartite nuclear localization signal from nucleoplasmin
   4282..5300    +  CDS            HygR (fragment): hygromycin B phosphotransferase confers resistance to hygromycin
   5336..5924    +  misc_feature   WPRE: woodchuck hepatitis virus posttranscriptional regulatory element
   5920..6030    +  CDS            nef (fragment): NEF_HV1LA - Experimental evidence at protein level: Swiss-Prot protein existence level 1. Extracellular Nef protein targets CD4(+) T-lymphocytes for apoptosis by interacting with CXCR4 surface receptors. From Human immunodeficiency virus type 1 group M subtype B (isolate Lai) (HIV-1).
   6051..6084    +  protein_bind   loxP: Cre-mediated recombination occurs in the 8-bp core sequence (GCATACAT). Cre recombinase
   6104..6284    +  LTR            5' LTR (truncated): truncated 5' long terminal repeat (LTR) from HIV-1
   6361..6482    +  polyA_signal   SV40 poly(A) signal: SV40 polyadenylation signal
   6522..6657    +  rep_origin     SV40 ori: SV40 origin of replication
   6678..6696    -  promoter       T7 promoter: promoter for bacteriophage T7 RNA polymerase
   6704..6859    +  CDS            lacZα (fragment): LacZα fragment of β-galactosidase; lacZ fragment
   6864..7292    +  rep_origin     f1 ori (sequence partly withheld): f1 bacteriophage origin of replication; arrow indicates direction of (+) strand synthesis
   7345..7449    +  promoter       AmpR promoter: bla
   7450..8310    +  CDS            AmpR: β-lactamase; bla; confers resistance to ampicillin, carbenicillin, and related antibiotics
   8481..9069    +  rep_origin     ori: high-copy-number ColE1/pMB1/pBR322/pUC origin of replication
   9252..9344    +  CDS            lacI (fragment): lac repressor; lacI; The lac repressor binds to the lac operator to inhibit transcription in E. coli. This inhibition can be relieved by adding lactose or isopropyl-β-D-thiogalactopyranoside (IPTG).
   9357..9378    +  protein_bind   CAP binding site: CAP binding activates transcription in the presence of cAMP. E. coli catabolite activator protein
   9393..9423    +  promoter       lac promoter: promoter for the E. coli lac operon
   9427..9449    +  protein_bind   lac operator (fragment): The lac repressor binds to the lac operator to inhibit transcription in E. coli. This inhibition can be relieved by adding lactose or isopropyl-β-D-thiogalactopyranoside (IPTG). lac repressor encoded by lacI
   9492..9510    +  promoter       T3 promoter: promoter for bacteriophage T3 RNA polymerase
   9538..9764    +  promoter       RSV promoter: Rous sarcoma virus enhancer/promoter
   9765..9945    +  LTR            5' LTR (truncated): truncated 5' long terminal repeat (LTR) from HIV-1
   9992..10117   +  misc_feature   HIV-1 Ψ: packaging signal of human immunodeficiency virus type 1
  10101..10464   +  CDS            HIV-1 gag (fragment): gag protein from human immunodeficiency virus 1; gag
  10610..10843   +  misc_feature   RRE: The Rev response element (RRE) of HIV-1 allows for Rev-dependent mRNA export from the nucleus to the cytoplasm.
  11220..11246   +  CDS            Rev (fragment): human immunodeficiency virus 1 (HIV-1) Rev protein; rev; enhances nuclear export of unspliced and incompletely spliced viral mRNAs
  11253..11276   +  promoter       SV40 promoter (fragment): SV40 early promoter
  11277..11348   +  promoter       SV40 promoter (fragment): SV40 enhancer and early promoter
  11372..11507   +  rep_origin     SV40 ori: SV40 origin of replication
  11543..12259   +  CDS            EGFP: EGFP is a basic (constitutively fluorescent) green fluorescent protein published in 1996, derived from Aequorea victoria. It is reported to be a rapidly-maturing weak dimer with moderate acid sensitivity.
  12321..12438   +  misc_feature   cPPT/CTS: central polypurine tract and central termination sequence of HIV-1
  12503..12569   +  CDS            small t antigen (fragment): SV40 (simian virus 40) small t antigen
  12576..13754   +  promoter       EF-1α promoter: strong constitutive promoter for human elongation factor EF-1α
