[The description below was written by a language model from this plasmid's Addgene catalogue record and pLannotate feature annotations shown in this document.]
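Description:
pSCAR_Cas9-hygro_GFP is a third-generation lentiviral transfer vector of about 13.8 kb, built on the pLX311 backbone and designed to deliver a Cas9 expression cassette that can later be excised from the host genome with Cre recombinase. It is propagated in E. coli through a high-copy ColE1/pUC-type origin with ampicillin resistance, and the backbone also carries an f1 origin and remnants of lac and T7/T3 promoter elements. The viral portion has the usual third-generation layout. An RSV promoter fused to a truncated HIV-1 5' LTR drives Tat-independent genomic RNA production. It is followed by the Ψ packaging signal with a partial gag sequence, the RRE for Rev-dependent export, a cPPT/CTS, a WPRE to enhance transcript expression, and a truncated 3' LTR followed by an SV40 polyadenylation signal.

Two expression units lie between the LTRs. An SV40 early promoter drives EGFP, which replaced the original blasticidin cassette and serves as a fluorescent reporter of transduction. Downstream, the EF-1α promoter drives a mouse codon-optimised S. pyogenes Cas9 carrying a nucleoplasmin NLS. Cas9 is linked through a 2A peptide to hygromycin B phosphotransferase, so both proteins come from one transcript and transduced mammalian cells can be selected with hygromycin.

A single loxP site sits just upstream of the 3' LTR sequence. Because the 3' LTR U3 region is copied to the 5' end during reverse transcription, the integrated provirus should be flanked by loxP sites, allowing Cre to remove Cas9, EGFP and the hygromycin marker. The associated publication describes a selective CRISPR antigen removal system, used to eliminate vector-encoded antigens from edited cells before in vivo screens of immune dependencies in tumour models.
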