Addgene plasmid #162075: pSCAR_Cas9-hygro_GFP
Purpose: 3rd generation lentivirus transfer vector for Cre-removable Cas9, GFP reporter, and hygro resistance
Depositing lab: Robert Manguso. Depositing organization: Broad Institute. Publication: In vivo screens using a selective CRISPR antigen removal lentiviral vector system reveal immune dependencies in renal cell carcinoma. Dubrot J, Lane-Reticker SK, Kessler EA, Ayer A, Mishra G, Wolfe CH, Zimmer MD, Du PP, Mahapatra A, Ockerman KM, Davis TGR, Kohnle IC, Pope HW, Allen PM, Olander KE, Iracheta-Vellve A, Doench JG, Haining WN, Yates KB, Manguso RT. Immunity. 2021 Jan 20. pii: S1074-7613(21)00001-7. doi: 10.1016/j.immuni.2021.01.001. PubMed 33497609.
Backbone
  Vector backbone: pLX311
  Backbone manufacturer: Broad Institute
  Backbone size w/o insert (bp): 8504
  Total vector size (bp): 13772
  Modifications to backbone: sv40-blasticidin cassette replaced with sv40-eGFP; insertion of Cas9-2a-hygroR in EF1a Gateway cassette, insertion of loxP site in 3' LTR
  Vector type: Mammalian Expression, Lentiviral, Cre/Lox, CRISPR
  Selectable markers: Hygromycin
Growth in bacteria
  Bacterial resistance: Ampicillin, 100 μg/mL
  Growth temperature: 37°C
  Growth strain: NEB Stable
  Copy number: Unknown
Gene/Insert 1
  Gene/Insert name: Cas9-2a-hygromycin B phosphotransferase
  Species: M. musculus (mouse), Synthetic; S. pyogenes Cas9
  Mutation: codon-optimized for expression in M. musculus
  Promoter: EF1a
  Cloning method: Gateway Cloning
  Sequencing primers: 5′ EF-1a Forward (TCAAGCCTCAGACAGTGGTTC); 3′ WPRE-R (CATAGCGTAAAAGGAGCAACA)
Gene/Insert 2
  Gene/Insert name: EGFP
  Species: Synthetic
  Promoter: sv40
  Cloning method: Unknown
  Sequencing primers: 5′ EGFP-C (CATGGTCCTGCTGGAGTTCGTG); 3′ EGFP-N (CGTCGCCGTCCAGCTCGACCAG)
Terms and licenses: Academic/Nonprofit Terms; Industry Terms: Not Available to Industry
How to cite: pSCAR_Cas9-hygro_GFP was a gift from Robert Manguso (Addgene plasmid # 162075 ; http://n2t.net/addgene:162075 ; RRID:Addgene_162075)
